Addgene plasmid #184529: p8328 pLIX YAP1 S94A
Purpose: Expression of YAP1 S94A
Depositing lab: Elizabeth White. Depositing organization: University of Pennsylvania. Publication: YAP1 activation by human papillomavirus E7 promotes basal cell identity in squamous epithelia. Hatterschide J, Castagnino P, Kim HW, Sperry SM, Montone KT, Basu D, White EA. Elife. 2022 Feb 16;11. pii: 75466. doi: 10.7554/eLife.75466. PubMed 35170430.
Backbone
  Vector backbone: pLIX_402
  Vector type: Lentiviral
  Selectable markers: Puromycin
Growth in bacteria
  Bacterial resistance: Ampicillin, 100 μg/mL
  Growth temperature: 37°C
  Growth strain: NEB Stable
  Copy number: High Copy
Gene/Insert
  Gene/Insert name: YAP1 S94A (alt name: YAP1 isoform 3 S94A)
  Species: H. sapiens (human)
  Mutation: S94A
  Entrez Gene: YAP1 (a.k.a. COB1, YAP, YAP-1, YAP2, YAP65, YKI)
  Promoter: TRE promoter, Tet ON
  Cloning method: Gateway Cloning
Terms and licenses: Academic/Nonprofit Terms; Industry Terms: Not Available to Industry
How to cite: p8328 pLIX YAP1 S94A was a gift from Elizabeth White (Addgene plasmid # 184529 ; http://n2t.net/addgene:184529 ; RRID:Addgene_184529)
