[The description below was written by a language model from this plasmid's Addgene catalogue record and pLannotate feature annotations shown in this document.]
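Description:
p8328 pLIX YAP1 S94A is a doxycycline-inducible (Tet-On) lentiviral expression plasmid built on the pLIX_402 backbone and carrying human YAP1 isoform 3 with an S94A substitution. It is propagated in E. coli through a high-copy ColE1/pUC-type origin with ampicillin selection (AmpR). The viral portion has a third-generation, self-inactivating layout. An RSV promoter fused to a truncated HIV-1 5' LTR drives genomic RNA production in packaging cells. This is followed by the Ψ packaging signal with a gag fragment, the RRE for Rev-dependent nuclear export, and the cPPT/CTS. A WPRE, a ΔU3 3' LTR and an SV40 polyadenylation signal sit at the far end.

The YAP1 S94A open reading frame was introduced by Gateway cloning and is flanked by attB1 and attB2 sites. It lies directly downstream of a tight TRE promoter, which consists of seven tet operators and a minimal CMV promoter. A short annotated His-tag fragment lies beyond attB2, but the record does not say whether the insert is expressed as a tagged fusion. A second cassette downstream uses the constitutive human PGK promoter to express puromycin N-acetyltransferase followed by the reverse tetracycline transactivator rtTA3. The element linking these two coding regions is not annotated.

Because the transactivator and the responsive promoter are on the same provirus, a single transduction followed by puromycin selection gives cells in which doxycycline switches on YAP1 S94A. The stated purpose is simply expression of this mutant. The associated publication concerns YAP1 activation by human papillomavirus E7 and basal cell identity in squamous epithelia. The record itself does not describe the functional consequence of the S94A change.
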