Features (pLannotate 1.2.2; 29 found; start..end, strand, type, name):
    354..471     -  misc_feature   cPPT/CTS: central polypurine tract and central termination sequence of HIV-1
    512..536     -  CDS            Rev (fragment): human immunodeficiency virus 1 (HIV-1) Rev protein; rev; enhances nuclear export of unspliced and incompletely spliced viral mRNAs
    913..1146    -  misc_feature   RRE: The Rev response element (RRE) of HIV-1 allows for Rev-dependent mRNA export from the nucleus to the cytoplasm.
   1292..1655    -  CDS            HIV-1 gag (fragment): gag protein from human immunodeficiency virus 1; gag
   1639..1764    -  misc_feature   HIV-1 Ψ: packaging signal of human immunodeficiency virus type 1
   1811..1991    -  LTR            5' LTR (truncated): truncated 5' long terminal repeat (LTR) from HIV-1
   1992..2218    -  promoter       RSV promoter: Rous sarcoma virus enhancer/promoter
   2246..2264    -  promoter       T3 promoter: promoter for bacteriophage T3 RNA polymerase
   2309..2325    -  protein_bind   lac operator: The lac repressor binds to the lac operator to inhibit transcription in E. coli. This inhibition can be relieved by adding lactose or isopropyl-β-D-thiogalactopyranoside (IPTG). lac repressor encoded by lacI
   2333..2363    -  promoter       lac promoter: promoter for the E. coli lac operon
   2378..2399    -  protein_bind   CAP binding site: CAP binding activates transcription in the presence of cAMP. E. coli catabolite activator protein
   2412..2504    -  CDS            lacI (fragment): lac repressor; lacI; The lac repressor binds to the lac operator to inhibit transcription in E. coli. This inhibition can be relieved by adding lactose or isopropyl-β-D-thiogalactopyranoside (IPTG).
   2687..3275    -  rep_origin     ori: high-copy-number ColE1/pMB1/pBR322/pUC origin of replication
   3446..4306    -  CDS            AmpR: β-lactamase; bla; confers resistance to ampicillin, carbenicillin, and related antibiotics
   4307..4370    -  promoter       AmpR promoter: bla
   4378..4513    -  rep_origin     SV40 ori: SV40 origin of replication
   4553..4674    -  polyA_signal   SV40 poly(A) signal: SV40 polyadenylation signal
   4746..4979    -  LTR            3' LTR (ΔU3): self-inactivating 3' long terminal repeat (LTR) from HIV-1
   4981..5052    -  CDS            nef (fragment): NEF_HV1Z2 - Experimental evidence at protein level: Swiss-Prot protein existence level 1. Extracellular Nef protein targets CD4(+) T-lymphocytes for apoptosis by interacting with CXCR4 surface receptors. From Human immunodeficiency virus type 1 group M subtype D (isolate Z2/CDC-Z34) (HIV-1).
   5078..5626    -  misc_feature   WPRE (fragment): woodchuck hepatitis virus posttranscriptional regulatory element
   5662..5772    -  CDS            VP48: 3 tandem repeats of the minimal activation domain of herpes simplex virus VP16 (Cheng et al., 2013)
   5702..6399    -  CDS            rtTA3 (fragment): reverse tetracycline transactivator 3 activates expression from Tet-responsive promoters in the presence of doxycycline
   6454..7050    -  CDS            PuroR (fragment): puromycin N-acetyltransferase; pac from Streptomyces; confers resistance to puromycin
   7060..7570    -  promoter       hPGK promoter: human phosphoglycerate kinase 1 promoter
   7580..7598    -  CDS            9xHis (fragment): 9xHis affinity tag
   7647..7671    +  protein_bind   attB2: mutant version of attB; recombination site for the Gateway® BP reaction BP Clonase™
   7675..9138    -  CDS            YAP1: YAP1_HUMAN - Also known as YAP65. Experimental evidence at protein level: Swiss-Prot protein existence level 1. [Isoform 3]: Activates the C-terminal fragment (CTF) of ERBB4 (isoform 3). From Homo sapiens (Human).
   9144..9161    -  protein_bind   attB1 (fragment): mutant version of attB; core recombination site for the Gateway® BP reaction BP Clonase™
   9191..300     -  promoter       tight TRE promoter (across the origin): Tet-responsive promoter PTight, consisting of seven tet operator sequences followed by the minimal CMV promoter
>Addgene plasmid #184529 | p8328 pLIX YAP1 S94A | addgene full sequence | sequence record 363733 | Addgene NGS Result
CACTAAACGAGCTCTGCTTATATAGGCCTCCCACCGTACACGCCTACCTCGACATACGTTCTCTATCACT
GATAGGGAGTAAACTCGACATACGTTCTCTATCACTGATAGGGATAAACTCGACATACGTTCTCTATCAC
TGATAGGGAGTAAACTCGACATACGTTCTCTATCACTGATAGGGAGTAAACTCGACATACGTTCTCTATC
ACTGATAGGGAGTAAACTCGACATCGTTCTCTATCACTGATAGGGAGTAAACTCGACATACGTTCTCTAT
CACTGATAGGGAGTAAACTCGACATATCGATTCGCGGCCAAAGTGGATCTCTGCTGTCCCTGTAATAAAC
CCGAAAATTTTGAATTTTTGTAATTTGTTTTTGTAATTCTTTAGTTTGTATGTCTGTTGCTATTATGTCT
ACTATTCTTTCCCCTGCACTGTACCCCCCAATCCCCCCTTTTCTTTTAAAATTGTGGATGAATACTGCCA
TTTGTCTCGAGGTCGAGAATTGTCCCCTCGGGGTTGGGAGGTGGGTCTGAAACGATAATGGTGAATATCC
CTGCCTAACTCTATTCACTATAGAAAGTACAGCAAAAACTATTCTTAAACCTACCAAGCCTCCTACTATC
ATTATGAATAATTTTATATACCACAGCCAATTTGTTATGTTAAACCAATTCCACAAACTTGCCCATTTAT
CTAATTCCAATAATTCTTGTTCATTCTTTTCTTGCTGGTTTTGCGATTCTTCAATTAAGGAGTGTATTAA
GCTTGTGTAATTGTTAATTTCTCTGTCCCACTCCATCCAGGTCGTGTGATTCCAAATCTGTTCCAGAGAT
TTATTACTCCAACTAGCATTCCAAGGCACAGCAGTGGTGCAAATGAGTTTTCCAGAGCAACCCCAAATCC
CCAGGAGCTGTTGATCCTTTAGGTATCTTTCCACAGCCAGGATTCTTGCCTGGAGCTGCTTGATGCCCCA
GACTGTGAGTTGCAACAGATGCTGTTGCGCCTCAATAGCCCTCAGCAAATTGTTCTGCTGCTGCACTATA
CCAGACAATAATTGTCTGGCCTGTACCGTCAGCGTCATTGACGCTGCGCCCATAGTGCTTCCTGCTGCTC
CCAAGAACCCAAGGAACAAAGCTCCTATTCCCACTGCTCTTTTTTCTCTCTGCACCACTCTTCTCTTTGC
CTTGGTGGGTGCTACTCCTAATGGTTCAATTTTTACTACTTTATATTTATATAATTCACTTCTCCAATTG
TCCCTCATATCTCCTCCTCCAGGTCTGAAGATCAGCGGCCGCTTGCTGTGCGGTGGTCTTACTTTTGTTT
TGCTCTTCCTCTATCTTGTCTAAAGCTTCCTTGGTGTCTTTTATCTCTATCCTTTGATGCACACAATAGA
GGGTTGCTACTGTATTATATAATGATCTAAGTTCTTCTGATCCTGTCTGAAGGGATGGTTGTAGCTGTCC
CAGTATTTGTCTACAGCCTTCTGATGTTTCTAACAGGCCAGGATTAACTGCGAATCGTTCTAGCTCCCTG
CTTGCCCATACTATATGTTTTAATTTATATTTTTTCTTTCCCCCTGGCCTTAACCGAATTTTTTCCCATC
GCGATCTAATTCTCCCCCGCTTAATACTGACGCTCTCGCACCCATCTCTCTCCTTCTAGCCTCCGCTAGT
CAAAATTTTTGGCGTACTCACCAGTCGCCGCCCCTCGCCTCTTGCCGTGCGCGCTTCAGCAAGCCGAGTC
CTGCGTCGAGAGAGCTCCTCTGGTTTCCCTTTCGCTTTCAAGTCCCTGTTCGGGCGCCACTGCTAGAGAT
TTTCCACACTGACTAAAAGGGTCTGAGGGATCTCTAGTTACCAGAGTCACACAACAGACGGGCACACACT
ACTTGAAGCACTCAAGGCAAGCTTTATTGAGGCTTAAGCAGTGGGTTCCCTAGTTAGCCAGAGAGCTCCC
AGGCTCAGATCTGGTCTAACCAGAGAGACCCGTTTATGTATCGAGCTAGGCACTTAAATACAATATCTCT
GCAATGCGGCAATTCAGTGGTTCGTCCAATCCATGTCAGACCCGTCTGTTGCCTTCCTAATAAGGCACGA
TCGTACCACCTTACTTCCACCAATCGGCATGCACGGTGCTTTTTCTCTCCTTGTAAGGCATGTTGCTAAC
TCATCGTTACCATGTTGCAAGACTACAAGAGTATTGCATAAGACTACATTAAGCTTGCAGCTCCAGCTTT
TGTTCCCTTTAGTGAGGGTTAATTGCGCGCTTGGCGTAATCATGGTCATAGCTGTTTCCTGTGTGAAATT
GTTATCCGCTCACAATTCCACACAACATACGAGCCGGAAGCATAAAGTGTAAAGCCTGGGGTGCCTAATG
AGTGAGCTAACTCACATTAATTGCGTTGCGCTCACTGCCCGCTTTCCAGTCGGGAAACCTGTCGTGCCAG
CTGCATTAATGAATCGGCCAACGCGCGGGGAGAGGCGGTTTGCGTATTGGGCGCTCTTCCGCTTCCTCGC
TCACTGACTCGCTGCGCTCGGTCGTTCGGCTGCGGCGAGCGGTATCAGCTCACTCAAAGGCGGTAATACG
GTTATCCACAGAATCAGGGGATAACGCAGGAAAGAACATGTGAGCAAAAGGCCAGCAAAAGGCCAGGAAC
CGTAAAAAGGCCGCGTTGCTGGCGTTTTTCCATAGGCTCCGCCCCCCTGACGAGCATCACAAAAATCGAC
GCTCAAGTCAGAGGTGGCGAAACCCGACAGGACTATAAAGATACCAGGCGTTTCCCCCTGGAAGCTCCCT
CGTGCGCTCTCCTGTTCCGACCCTGCCGCTTACCGGATACCTGTCCGCCTTTCTCCCTTCGGGAAGCGTG
GCGCTTTCTCATAGCTCACGCTGTAGGTATCTCAGTTCGGTGTAGGTCGTTCGCTCCAAGCTGGGCTGTG
TGCACGAACCCCCCGTTCAGCCCGACCGCTGCGCCTTATCCGGTAACTATCGTCTTGAGTCCAACCCGGT
AAGACACGACTTATCGCCACTGGCAGCAGCCACTGGTAACAGGATTAGCAGAGCGAGGTATGTAGGCGGT
GCTACAGAGTTCTTGAAGTGGTGGCCTAACTACGGCTACACTAGAAGAACAGTATTTGGTATCTGCGCTC
TGCTGAAGCCAGTTACCTTCGGAAAAAGAGTTGGTAGCTCTTGATCCGGCAAACAAACCACCGCTGGTAG
CGGTGGTTTTTTTGTTTGCAAGCAGCAGATTACGCGCAGAAAAAAAGGATCTCAAGAAGATCCTTTGATC
TTTTCTACGGGGTCTGACGCTCAGTGGAACGAAAACTCACGTTAAGGGATTTTGGTCATGAGATTATCAA
AAAGGATCTTCACCTAGATCCTTTTAAATTAAAAATGAAGTTTTAAATCAATCTAAAGTATATATGAGTA
AACTTGGTCTGACAGTTACCAATGCTTAATCAGTGAGGCACCTATCTCAGCGATCTGTCTATTTCGTTCA
TCCATAGTTGCCTGACTCCCCGTCGTGTAGATAACTACGATACGGGAGGGCTTACCATCTGGCCCCAGTG
CTGCAATGATACCGCGAGACCCACGCTCACCGGCTCCAGATTTATCAGCAATAAACCAGCCAGCCGGAAG
GGCCGAGCGCAGAAGTGGTCCTGCAACTTTATCCGCCTCCATCCAGTCTATTAATTGTTGCCGGGAAGCT
AGAGTAAGTAGTTCGCCAGTTAATAGTTTGCGCAACGTTGTTGCCATTGCTACAGGCATCGTGGTGTCAC
GCTCGTCGTTTGGTATGGCTTCATTCAGCTCCGGTTCCCAACGATCAAGGCGAGTTACATGATCCCCCAT
GTTGTGCAAAAAAGCGGTTAGCTCCTTCGGTCCTCCGATCGTTGTCAGAAGTAAGTTGGCCGCAGTGTTA
TCACTCATGGTTATGGCAGCACTGCATAATTCTCTTACTGTCATGCCATCCGTAAGATGCTTTTCTGTGA
CTGGTGAGTACTCAACCAAGTCATTCTGAGAATAGTGTATGCGGCGACCGAGTTGCTCTTGCCCGGCGTC
AATACGGGATAATACCGCGCCACATAGCAGAACTTTAAAAGTGCTCATCATTGGAAAACGTTCTTCGGGG
CGAAAACTCTCAAGGATCTTACCGCTGTTGAGATCCAGTTCGATGTAACCCACTCGTGCACCCAACTGAT
CTTCAGCATCTTTTACTTTCACCAGCGTTTCTGGGTGAGCAAAAACAGGAAGGCAAAATGCCGCAAAAAA
GGGAATAAGGGCGACACGGAAATGTTGAATACTCATACTCTTCCTTTTTCAATATTATTGAAGCATTTAT
CAGGGTTATTGTCTCATGAGCGGATACATATTTGAAAGGCCTCCAAAAAAGCCTCCTCACTACTTCTGGA
ATAGCTCAGAGGCCGAGGCGGCCTCGGCCTCTGCATAAATAAAAAAAATTAGTCAGCCATGGGGCGGAGA
ATGGGCGGAACTGGGCGGAGTTAGGGGCGGGATGGGCGGAGTTAGGGGCGGGATAGCTAGAGCCAGACAT
GATAAGATACATTGATGAGTTTGGACAAACCACAACTAGAATGCAGTGAAAAAAATGCTTTATTTGTGAA
ATTTGTGATGCTATTGCTTTATTTGTAACCATTATAAGCTGCAATAAACAAGTTCCTCTCACTCTCTGAT
ATTCATTTCTTTGCAAGTTATAAATACTGAATAATAAGATGACATGAACTACTACTGCTAGAGATTTTCC
ACACTGACTAAAAGGGTCTGAGGGATCTCTAGTTACCAGAGTCACACAACAGACGGGCACACACTACTTG
AAGCACTCAAGGCAAGCTTTATTGAGGCTTAAGCAGTGGGTTCCCTAGTTAGCCAGAGAGCTCCCAGGCT
CAGATCTGGTCTAACCAGAGAGACCCAGTACAAGCAAAAAGCAGATCTTGTCTTCGTTGGGAGTGAATTA
GCCCTTCCAGTCCCCCCTTTTCTTTTAAAAAGTGGCTAAGATCTACAGCTGCCTTGTAAGTCATTGGTCT
TAAAGGTACCTCTAGTCCGGACGCCGAGGCGAAACAGGCGGGGAGGCGGCCCAAAGGGAGATCCGACTCG
TCTGAGGGCGAAGGCGAAGACGCGGAAGAGGCCGCAGAGCCGGCAGCAGGCCGCGGGAAGGAAGGTCCGC
TGGATTGAGGGCCGAAGGGACGTAGCAGAAGGACGTCCCGCGCAGAATCCAGGTGGCAACACAGGCGAGC
AGCCATGGAAAGGACGTCAGCTTCCCCGACAACACCACGGAATTGTCAGTGCCCAACAGCCGAGCCCCTG
TCCAGCAGCGGGCAAGGCAGGCGGCGATGAGTTCCGCCGTGGCAATAGGGAGGGGGAAAGCGAAAGTCCC
GGAAAGGAGCTGACAGGTGGTGGCAATGCCCCAACCAGTGGGGGTTGCGTCAGCAAACACAGTGCACACC
ACGCCACGTTGCCTGACAACGGGCCACAACTCCTCATAAAGAGACAGCAACCAGGATTTATACAAGGAGG
AGAAAATGAAAGCCATACGGGAAGCAATAGCATGATACAAAGGCATTAAAGCAGCGTATCCACATAGCGT
AAAAGGAGCAACATAGTTAAGAATACGATATCTTGGATCGATCCTTACTTAGTTACCCGGGGAGCATGTC
AAGGTCAAAATCGTCAAGAGCGTCAGCAGGCAGCATATCAAGGTCAAAGTCGTCAAGGGCATCGGCTGGG
AGCATGTCTAAGTCAAAATCGTCAAGGGCGTCGGTCGGCCCGCCGCTTTCGCACTTTAGCTGTTTCTCCA
GGCCACATATGATTAGTTCCAGGCCGAAAAGGAAGGCAGGTTCGGCTCCCTGCCGGTCGAACAGCTCAAT
TGCTTGTCTCAGAAGTGGGGGCATAGAATCGGTGGTAGGTGTCTCTCTTTCCTCTTTTGCTACTTGATGC
TCCTGTTCCTCCAATACGCAGCCCAGTGTAAAGTGGCCCACGGCGGACAGAGCGTACAGTGCGTTCTCCA
GGGAGAAGCCTTGCTGACACAGGAACGCGAGCTGATTTTCCAGGGTTTCGTACTGTTTCTCTGTTGGGCG
GGTGCCGAGATGCACTTTAGCCCCGTCGCGATGTGAGAGGAGAGCACAGCGGTATGACTTGGCGTTGTTC
CGCAGAAAGTCTTGCCATGACTCGCCTTCCAGGGGGCAGAAGTGGGTATGATGCCTGTCCAGCATCTCGA
TTGGCAGGGCATCGAGCAGGGCCCGCTTGTTCTTCACGTGCCAGTACAGGGTAGGCTGCTCAACTCCCAG
CTTTTGAGCGAGTTTCCTTGTCGTCAGGCCTTCGATACCGACACCATTGAGTAATTCCAGAGCTCCGTTT
ATGACTTTGCTCTTGTCCAGTCTAGACATTGGACCAGGGTTTTCTTCAACATCACCACAAGTGAGGAGAG
AACCTCTACCTTCGGCACCGGGCTTGCGGGTCATGCACCAGGTGCGCGGTCCTTCGGGCACCTCGACGTC
GGCGGTGACGGTGAAGCCGAGCCGCTCGTAGAAGGGGAGGTTGCGGGGCGCGGAGGTCTCCAGGAAGGCG
GGCACCCCGGCGCGCTCGGCCGCCTCCACTCCGGGGAGCACGACGGCGCTGCCCAGACCCTTGCCCTGGT
GGTCGGGCGAGACGCCGACGGTGGCCAGGAACCACGCGGGCTCCTTGGGCCGGTGCGGCGCCAGGAGGCC
TTCCATCTGTTGCTGCGCGGCCAGCCGGGAACCGCTCAACTCGGCCATGCGCGGGCCGATCTCGGCGAAC
ACCGCCCCCGCTTCGACGCTCTCCGGCGTGGTCCAGACCGCCACCGCGGCGCCGTCGTCCGCGACCCACA
CCTTGCCGATGTCGAGCCCGACGCGCGTGAGGAAGAGTTCTTGCAGCTCGGTGACCCGCTCGATGTGGCG
GTCCGGATCGACGGTGTGGCGCGTGGCGGGGTAGTCGGCGAACGCGGCGGCGAGGGTGCGTACGGCCCTG
GGGACGTCGTCGCGGGTGGCGAGGCGCACCGTGGGCTTGTACTCGGTCATGGTGAATTGCTGGGGAGAGA
GGTCGGTGATTCGGTCAACGAGGGAGCCGACTGCCGACGTGCGCTCCGGAGGCTTGCAGAATGCGGAACA
CCGCGCGGGCAGGAACAGGGCCCACACTACCGCCCCACACCCCGCCTCCCGCACCGCCCCTTCCCGGCCG
CTGCTCTCGGCGCGCCCTGCTGAGCAGCCGCTATTGGCCACAGCCCATCGCGGTCGGCGCGCTGCCATTG
CTCCCTGGCGCTGTCCGTCTGCGAGGGTACTAGTGAGACGTGCGGCTTCCGTTTGTCACGTCCGGCACGC
CGCGAACCGCAAGGAACCTTCCCGACTTAGGGGCGGAGCAGGAAGCGTCGCCGGGGGGCCCACAAGGGTA
GCGGCGAAGATCCGGGTGACGCTGCGAACGGACGTGAAGAATGTGCGAGACCCAGGGTCGGCGCCGCTGC
GTTTCCCGGAACCACGCCCAGAGCAGCCGCGTCCCTGCGCAAACCCAGGGCTGCCTTGGAAAAGGCGCAA
CCCCAACCCCGGATCCTTAGTGGTGGTGGTGGTGGTGGACCGGACGCGTTTACGCATAATCCGGCACATC
ATACGGATAACCGGTAACCACTTTGTACAAGAAAGTTGGGTTTATAACCATGTAAGAAAGCTTTCTTTAT
CTAGCTTGGTGGCAGCCAAAACAGACTCCATGTCATTAAGGATGTCAGAACTCAAAGCTTCCTGCAGACT
TGGCATCAGCTCCTCTCCTTCTATGTTCATTCCATCTCCTTCCAGTGTTCCAAGGTCCACATTTGTCCCA
GGAATGGCTTCAAGGTAGTCTGGGAAACGGTTCTGCTGTGAGGGCAGGGTGCTTTGGTTGATAGTATCAC
CTGTATCCATCTCATCCACACTGTTCAGGAAGTCATCTGGGGTTCGAGGGACACTGTAGCTGCTCATGCT
TAGTCCACTGTCTGTACTCTCATCTCGAGAGTGATAGGTGCCACTGTTAAGGAAAGGATCTGAGCTATTG
GTCGTCATTGTTCTCAATTCCTGAGACATCCCGGGAGAAGACACTGGATTTTGAGTCCCACCATCCTGCT
CCAGTGTTGGTAACTGGCTACGCAGGGCTAACTCCTGCCGAAGCAGTTCTTGCTGTTTCAGCCGCAGCCT
CTCCTTCTCCATCTGCAGTTGCTGCAGTCGCATCTGTTGCTGCTGGTTGGAGTTGCTGCCACCCATGACG
CCTCCCTGTGGGCTCTGGGGAGCCAGGGGTGGTGGCTGTTTCACTGGAGCACTCTGACTGATTCTCTGGT
TCATGGCAAAACGAGGGTCAAGCCTTGGGTCTAGCCAAGAGGTGGTCTTGTTCTTATGGTTTATATAGTA
AATTTCTCCATCCTGAGTCATGGCTTGTTCCCATCCATCAGGAAGAGGACCTGAAGCCGAGTTCATCATA
TTCTGCTGCACTGGTGGACTGGTGGGGGCTGTGACGTTCATCTGGGACAGCATGGCCTTCCTGGGGTCCT
GCCATGTTGTTGTCTGATCGATGTGATTTAAGAAGTATCTCTGACCAGAAGATGTCTTTGCCATCTCCCA
ACCTGCTGGCAGAGGTACATCATCAGGTATCTCAAAAGAAGACTGTCGAAGATGCTGAGCTGTGGGTGTA
GCTGCTGGGCCAGAGACTACTCCAGTGGGGGTCAGTGTCCCAGGAGAAACAGCTCCCAACTGCAGAGAAG
CTGGAGAGGAATGAGCTCGAACATGCTGTGGAGTCAGGGCTCCTGCAGTGCCTGCATCAGTACTGGCCTG
TCGGGAGTGGGATTTGGGCTCCGGCGGCTTGAAGAAGGCGTCGGGCAGCTTCCGGAGCCTCATGGGCACG
GTCTGGGGCACGTTGGCCGTCTTGGGGTTCATGACGGCGTTGAAGAGCGCCTCCAGGTCGGTCTCCGAGT
CCCCGCGGACGTGCACGATCTGATGCCCGGCGGGGGGTGCCTGCGGCGCCGCCTGGGTCGCCGCGGGTGC
CGGTTGCCCGGGTCCGGACGGCGGGCCCTGCCCCTGCGGGGGCTGCGAAGGCGGCTGCCCTTGGCCCTGG
GGGGCCGGTTGAGGCGGCGGCTGCTGCCCGGGATCCATGCCAACTTTTTTGTACAAACTTGTTGATCAAT
CGATGCTAGCCAATTCTCCAGGCGATCTGACGGTT
